Addgene plasmid #54008: mEmerald-ATG16-N-18
Purpose: Localization: Membrane Receptor, Excitation: 487, Emission: 509
Depositing lab: Michael Davidson.
Backbone
  Vector backbone: mEmerald-N1
  Backbone size w/o insert (bp): 4750
  Vector type: Mammalian Expression
  Selectable markers: Neomycin (select with G418)
Growth in bacteria
  Bacterial resistance: Kanamycin, 50 μg/mL
  Growth temperature: 37°C
  Growth strain: DH5alpha
  Copy number: High Copy
Gene/Insert
  Gene/Insert name: ATG16 (alt name: NM_001205392.1)
  Species: M. musculus (mouse)
  Mutation: V583M
  Promoter: CMV
  Tag / fusion protein: mEmerald (C terminal on backbone)
  Cloning method: Unknown
  Sequencing primers: 5′ CMV-F; 3′ SV40pA-R
Terms and licenses: Academic/Nonprofit Terms; Industry Terms
Depositor comments: . Excitation = 487; Emission = 509. Localization data: Membrane Receptor
How to cite: mEmerald-ATG16-N-18 was a gift from Michael Davidson (Addgene plasmid # 54008 ; http://n2t.net/addgene:54008 ; RRID:Addgene_54008)
