[The description below was written by a language model from this plasmid's Addgene catalogue record.]
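Description:
mEmerald-ATG16-N-18 is a mammalian expression plasmid built on the mEmerald-N1 backbone (about 4.75 kb without the insert), an N1-style fluorescent protein fusion vector in which the gene of interest is placed upstream of the fluorescent protein coding sequence. It is maintained in E. coli as a high-copy plasmid under kanamycin selection. In mammalian cells it carries a neomycin resistance marker, so stably transfected cells can be selected with G418. No feature table accompanies the record, so the origin of replication and other backbone elements are not itemised. The use of an SV40 polyA reverse sequencing primer implies an SV40 polyadenylation signal downstream of the fusion.

The payload is mouse ATG16, recorded with a V583M substitution relative to the cited reference transcript. It is expressed from the CMV promoter, a strong constitutive promoter in most mammalian cell lines. mEmerald, a bright green GFP derivative with the listed excitation peak at 487 nm and emission peak at 509 nm, is fused to the C terminus of ATG16. The "N-18" in the name probably refers to the N1-type orientation and the length of the linker between the two proteins, but the record does not say so, and the cloning method is listed as unknown.

The construct is intended for live-cell or fixed-cell fluorescence imaging of the tagged protein's subcellular distribution. The depositor classifies its localization as "Membrane Receptor". ATG16 is generally known as a component of the autophagy machinery, so this label is best read as a catalogue category rather than a functional description.
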