>Addgene plasmid #54008 | mEmerald-ATG16-N-18 | depositor partial sequence | sequence record 84201 | insert sequence
GCTAGCGCTACCGGACTCAGATCTCGAGCTCAAGCTTACCGCCATGTCGTCGGGCCTGCGCGCCGCAGAC
TTTCCCCGCTGGAAGCGTCACATCGCGGAGGAACTGAGGCGCCGGGACCGACTGCAGAGGCAGGCGTTCG
AGGAGATCATTCTGCAGTATACCAAGTTGCTGGAAAAGTCAGATCTTCATTCAGTATTGACCCAGAAACT
ACAAGCAGAAAAGCATGACATGCCAAATAGGCATGAAATAAGTCCTGGACATGATGGTGCGTGGAATGAT
AGTCAACTACAAGAAATGGCCCAGTTGAGGATCAAACACCAGGAAGAGCTGACCGAACTGCACAAGAAGC
GTGGGGAGTTAGCTCAGTTGGTGATTGACCTGAACAACCAAATGCAGCAGAAGGACAAGGAGATACAGAT
GAATGAAGCAAAGATTTCGGAGTATTTACAGACCATCTCTGACCTGGAGACAAACTGCCTGGACCTGCGC
ACCAAACTGCAGGACCTCGAGGTAGCCAACCAGACCCTGAAGGATGAGTATGACGCCCTGCAGATTACTT
TTACTGCCCTAGAAGAGAAACTGAGGAAAACTACTGAGGAGAACCAGGAACTGGTCACCAGATGGATGGC
TGAGAAGGCCCAAGAAGCCAATCGCCTCAATGCAGAGAATGAGAAGGACTCCAGGAGGCGTCAAGCACGG
CTGCAGAAGGAGCTTGCAGAAGCAGCAAAGGAACCTCTACCTGTTGAACAGGATGATGACATTGAAGTCA
TTGTGGATGAGACCTCAGACCACACAGAAGAGACCTCTCCCGTCCGAGCTGTCAGCAGAGCAGCTACGAG
ACGCTCTGTCTCTTCCATCCCAGTCCCCCAGGATATCATGGACACTCATCCTGCTTCTGGTAAAGATGTG
AGAGTCCCAACTACTGCCTCGTATGTCTTCGATGCGCATGACGGAGAGGTCAACGCAGTGCAGTTCAGTC
CAGGCTCCCGGTTGCTGGCCACTGGAGGCATGGACCGCAGGGTGAAACTTTGGGAAGCATTCGGAGATAA
ATGTGAATTCAAGGGCTCCCTGTCTGGCAGTAATGCTGGAATTACAAGCATTGAATTTGATAGTGCTGGA
GCTTACCTATTAGCAGCTTCAAATGATTTTGCAAGCCGAATCTGGACTGTGGATGATTATCGATTACGGC
ACACACTCACAGGCCACAGCGGGAAAGTCCTCTCTGCCAAGTTCCTGCTGGACAATGCACGGATTGTCTC
AGGAAGTCACGACCGGACCCTCAAACTCTGGGATCTCCGCAGCAAAGTCTGCATAAAAACAGTGTTTGCA
GGATCCAGCTGCAATGACATTGTTTGCACTGAACAATGTGTAATGAGTGGACATTTTGACAAGAAAATTC
GTTTCTGGGATATCCGGTCAGAGAGTGTGGTCCGAGAGATGGAACTGTTAGGGAAGATCACTGCTCTGGA
CCTAAACCCTGAGAGAACTGAGCTCCTGAGCTGCTCCCGTGATGACCTGCTAAAAGTCATCGACCTCCGG
ACAAATGCAGTCAAACAGACATTCAGTGCGCCTGGATTCAAATGCGGCTCTGACTGGACCCGGGTTGTCT
TCAGCCCTGATGGCAGTTACGTGGCAGCAGGCTCAGCCGAGGGTTCTCTTTATGTCTGGAGTGTGCTGAC
AGGGAAAGTGGAGAAGGTTCTTTCAAAACAGCACAGCTCTTCTATCAATGCGGTGGCGTGGGCCCCCTCG
GGCTTACATGTTGTCAGTGTGGACAAAGGAAGCAGAGCTATGCTGTGGGCACAGCCTGGGAGAGGCAGCG
GGAGTGGCAGTCGCGGAGGCAGTGGTGGACCGGTCGCCACCATGGTGAGCAAGGGCGAGGAGCTGTTCAC
CGGGGTGGTGCCCATCCTGGTCGAGCTGGACGGCGACGTAAACGGCCACAAGTTCAGCGTGTCCGGCGAG
GGCGAGGGCGATGCCACCTACGGCAAGCTGACCCTGAAGTTCATCTGCACCACCGGCAAGCTGCCCGTGC
CCTGGCCCACCCTCGTGACCACCTTGACCTACGGCGTGCAGTGCTTCGCCCGCTACCCCGACCACATGAA
GCAGCACGACTTCTTCAAGTCCGCCATGCCCGAAGGCTACGTCCAGGAGCGCACCATCTTCTTCAAGGAC
GACGGCAACTACAAGACCCGCGCCGAGGTGAAGTTCGAGGGCGACACCCTGGTGAACCGCATCGAGCTGA
AGGGCATCGACTTCAAGGAGGACGGCAACATCCTGGGGCACAAGCTGGAGTACAACTACAACAGCCACAA
GGTCTATATCACCGCCGACAAGCAGAAGAACGGCATCAAGGTGAACTTCAAGACCCGCCACAACATCGAG
GACGGCAGCGTGCAGCTCGCCGACCACTACCAGCAGAACACCCCCATCGGCGACGGCCCCGTGCTGCTGC
CCGACAACCACTACCTGAGCACCCAGTCCAAGCTGAGCAAAGACCCCAACGAGAAGCGCGATCACATGGT
CCTGCTGGAGTTCGTGACCGCCGCCGGGATCACTCTCGGCATGGACGAGCTGTACAAGTAAGCGGCCGCG
ACTCTAGATCATAATCAGCCATACCACATTGT
