>Addgene plasmid #54008 | mEmerald-ATG16-N-18 | addgene partial sequence | sequence record 89839 | EGFP-N 5'-CGTCGCCGTCCAGCTCGACCAG-3'
TCGCCCTTGCTCACCATGGTGGCGACCGGTCCACCACTGCCTCCGCGACTGCCACTCCCGCTGCCTCTCC
CAGGCTGTGCCCACAGCATAGCTCTGCTTCCTTTGTCCACACTGACAACATGTAAGCCCGAGGGGGCCCA
CGCCACCGCATTGATAGAAGAGCTGTGCTGTTTTGAAAGAACCTTCTCCACTTTCCCTGTCAGCACACTC
CAGACATAAAGAGAACCCTCGGCTGAGCCTGCTGCCACGTAACTGCCATCAGGGCTGAAGACAACCCGGG
TCCAGTCAGAGCCGCATTTGAATCCAGGCGCACTGAATGTCTGTTTGACTGCATTTGTCCGGAGGTCGAT
GACTTTTAGCAGGTCATCACGGGAGCAGCTCAGGAGCTCAGTTCTCTCAGGGTTTAGGTCCAGAGCAGTG
ATCTTCCCTAACAGTTCCATCTCTCGGACCACACTCTCTGACCGGATATCCCAGAAACGAATTTTCTTGT
CAAAATGTCCACTCATTACACATTGTTCAGTGCAAACAATGTCATTGCAGCTGGATCCTGCAAACACTGT
TTTTATGCAGACTTTGCTGCGGAGATCCCAGAGTTTGAGGGTCCGGTCGTGACTTCCTGAGACAATCCGT
GCATTGTCCAGCAGGAACTTGGCAGAGAGGACTTTCCCGCTGTGGCCTGTGAGTGTGTGCCGTAATCGAT
AATCATCCACAGTCCAGATTCGGCTTGCAAAATCATTTGAAGCTGCTAATAGGTAAGCTCCAGCACTATC
AAATTCAATGCTTGTAATTCCAGCATTACTGCCAGACAGGGAGCCCTTGAATTCACATTTATCTCCGAAT
GCTTCCCAAAGTTTCACCCTGCGGTCCATGCCTCCAGTGGCCAGCAACCGGGAGCCTGGACTGAACTGCA
CTGCGTTGACCTCTCCGTCATGCGCATCGAAGACATACGAGGCAGTAGTTGGGACTCTCACATCTTT
